>Addgene plasmid #225178 | pHBJT032 | addgene full sequence | sequence record 444695 | Addgene NGS Result
ATAACAATTTCACACAGGAAACAGCTATGACCATGATTACGCCAAGCTTGCATGCCTGCAGGTCGACTCT
AGAGGATCCCCGGGATGGTATCAAAAGGAGAGGAAGATAATATGGCGATCATCAAAGAGTTCATGCGTTT
TAAAGTGCACATGGAAGGCTCCGTGAACGGTCACGAGTTCGAAATTGAGGGCGAGGGCGAGGGCCGTCCG
TATGAAGGCACGCAAACTGCTAAACTCAAGGTCACGAAAGGCGGACCACTGCCTTTTGCCTGGGACATCC
TGTCTCCGCAGTTTATGTACGGCAGCAAAGCGTACGTTAAACATCCGGCAGATATTCCGGACTACCTGAA
GTTGTCCTTCCCGGAGGGTTTTAAGTGGGAGCGTGTTATGAATTTCGAGGACGGCGGTGTCGTGACCGTT
ACCCAAGACAGCAGCCTGCAAGATGGCGAGTTCATCTATAAAGTTAAGCTGCGTGGTACGAACTTCCCGT
CTGATGGCCCGGTGATGCAGAAAAAGACCATGGGTTGGGAAGCGAGCAGCGAGCGCATGTACCCGGAAGA
CGGTGCGCTGAAGGGTGAGATCAAACAGCGCCTGAAGTTGAAGGACGGTGGCCACTACGATGCAGAAGTA
AAAACCACCTATAAGGCTAAAAAACCGGTTCAGTTGCCGGGTGCCTATAACGTGAATATTAAGTTAGACA
TCACCAGCCATAACGAAGACTACACCATTGTGGAACAATATGAGCGCGCGGAGGGTCGTCACAGCACCGG
TGGTATGGATGAACTGTACAAGTAATGATAATAGGGTACCGAGCTCGAATTCACTGGCCGTCGTTTTACA
ACGTCGTGACTGGGAAAACCCTGGCGTTACCCAACTTAATCGCCTTGCAGCACATCCCCCTTTCGCCAGC
TGGCGTAATAGCGAAGAGGCCCGCACCGATCGCCCTTCCCAACAGTTGCACAGCCTGAATGGCGAATGGC
GCCTGATGCGGTATTTTCTCCTTACGCATCTGTGCGGTATTTCACACCGCATATGGTGCACTCTCAGTAC
AATCTGCTCTGATGCCGCATAGTTAAGCCAGCCCCGACACCCGCCAACACCCGCTGACGCGCCCTGACGG
GCTTGTCTGCTCCCGGCATCCGCTTACAGACAAGCTGTGACCGTCTCCGGGAGCTGCATGTGTCAGAGGT
TTTCACCGTCATCACCGAAACGCGCGAGACGAAAGGGCCTCGTGATACGCCTATTTTTATAGGTTAATGT
CATGATAATAATGGTTTCTTAGACGTCAGGTGGCACTTTTCGGGGAAATGTGATGTTTGACAGCTTATCA
TCGATAAGCTTTAATGCGGTAGTTTATCACAGTTAAATTGCTAACGCAGTCAGGCACCGTGTATGAAATC
TAACAATGCGCTCATCGTCATCCTCGGCACCGTCACCCTGGATGCTGTAGGCATAGGCTTGGTTATGCCG
GTACTGCCGGGCCTCTTGCGGGATATCGTCCATTCCGACAGCATCGCCAGTCACTATGGCGTGCTGCTAG
CGCTATATGCGTTGATGCAATTTCTATGCGCACCCGTTCTCGGAGCACTGTCCGACCGCTTTGGCCGCCG
CCCAGTCCTGCTCGCTTCGCTACTTGGAGCCACTATCGACTACGCGATCATGGCGACCACACCCGTCCTG
TGGATCCTCTACGCCGGACGCATCGTGGCCGGCATCACCGGCGCCACAGGTGCGGTTGCTGGCGCCTATA
TCGCCGACATCACCGATGGGGAAGATCGGGCTCGCCACTTCGGGCTCATGAGCGCTTGTTTCGGCGTGGG
TATGGTGGCAGGCCCCGTGGCCGGGGGACTGTTGGGCGCCATCTCCTTGCATGCACCATTCCTTGCGGCG
GCGGTGCTCAACGGCCTCAACCTACTACTGGGCTGCTTCCTAATGCAGGAGTCGCATAAGGGAGAGCGTC
GACCGATGCCCTTGAGAGCCTTCAACCCAGTCAGCTCCTTCCGGTGGGCGCGGGGCATGACTATCGTCGC
CGCACTTATGACTGTCTTCTTTATCATGCAACTCGTAGGACAGGTGCCGGCAGCGCTCTGGGTCATTTTC
GGCGAGGACCGCTTTCGCTGGAGCGCGACGATGATCGGCCTGTCGCTTGCGGTATTCGGAATCTTGCACG
CCCTCGCTCAAGCCTTCGTCACTGGTCCCGCCACCAAACGTTTCGGCGAGAAGCAGGCCATTATCGCCGG
CATGGCGGCCGACGCGCTGGGCTACGTCTTGCTGGCGTTCGCGACGCGAGGCTGGATGGCCTTCCCCATT
ATGATTCTTCTCGCTTCCGGCGGCATCGGGATGCCCGCGTTGCAGGCCATGCTGTCCAGGCAGGTAGATG
ACGACCATCAGGGACAGCTTCAAGGATCGCTCGCGGCTCTTACCAGCCTAACTTCGATCATTGGACCGCT
GATCGTCACGGCGATTTATGCCGCCTCGGCGAGCACATGGAACGGGTTGGCATGGATTGTAGGCGCCGCC
CTATACCTTGTCTGCCTCCCCGCGTTGCGTCGCGGTGCATGGAGCCGGGCCACCTCGACCTGACCTCGCT
AACGGATTCACCACTCCGCAGACCCGCCATAAAACGTCCTGAGAAGCCCGTGACGGGCTTTTCTTGTATT
ATGGGTAGTTTCCTTGCATGAATCCATAAAAGGCGCCTGTAGTGCCATTTACCCCCATTCACTGCCAGAG
CCGTGAGCGCAGCGAACTGAATGTCACGAAAAAGACAGCGACTCAGGTGCCTGATGGTCGGAGACAAAAG
GAATATTCAGCGATTTGCCCGAGCTTGCGAGGGTGCTACTTAAGCCTTTAGGGTTTTAAGGTCTGTTTTG
TAGAGGAGCAAACAGCGTTTGCGACATCCTTTTGTAATACTGCGGAACTGACTAAAGTAGTGAGTTATAC
ACAGGGCTGGGATCTATTCTTTTTATCTTTTTTTATTCTTTCTTTATTCTATAAATTATAACCACTTGAA
TATAAACAAAAAAAACACACAAAGGTCTAGCGGAATTTACAGAGGGTCTAGCAGAATTTACAAGTTTTCC
AGCAAAGGTCTAGCAGAATTTACAGATACCCACAACTCAAAGGAAAAGGACTAGTAATTATCATTGACTA
GCCCATCTCAATTGGTATAGTGATTAAAATCACCTAGACCAATTGAGATGTATGTCTGAATTAGTTGTTT
TCAAAGCAAATGAACTAGCGATTAGTCGCTATGACTTAACGGAGCATGAAACCAAGCTAATTTTATGCTG
TGTGGCACTACTCAACCCCACGATTGAAAACCCTACAAGGAAAGAACGGACGGTATCGTTCACTTATAAC
CAATACGCTCAGATGATGAACATCAGTAGGGAAAATGCTTATGGTGTATTAGCTAAAGCAACCAGAGAGC
TGATGACGAGAACTGTGGAAATCAGGAATCCTTTGGTTAAAGGCTTTGAGATTTTCCAGTGGACAAACTA
TGCCAAGTTCTCAAGCGAAAAATTAGAATTAGTTTTTAGTGAAGAGATATTGCCTTATCTTTTCCAGTTA
AAAAAATTCATAAAATATAATCTGGAACATGTTAAGTCTTTTGAAAACAAATACTCTATGAGGATTTATG
AGTGGTTATTAAAAGAACTAACACAAAAGAAAACTCACAAGGCAAATATAGAGATTAGCCTTGATGAATT
TAAGTTCATGTTAATGCTTGAAAATAACTACCATGAGTTTAAAAGGCTTAACCAATGGGTTTTGAAACCA
ATAAGTAAAGATTTAAACACTTACAGCAATATGAAATTGGTGGTTGATAAGCGAGGCCGCCCGACTGATA
CGTTGATTTTCCAAGTTGAACTAGATAGACAAATGGATCTCGTAACCGAACTTGAGAACAACCAGATAAA
AATGAATGGTGACAAAATACCAACAACCATTACATCAGATTCCTACCTACATAACGGACTAAGAAAAACA
CTACACGATGCTTTAACTGCAAAAATTCAGCTCACCAGTTTTGAGGCAAAATTTTTGAGTGACATGCAAA
GTAAGTATGATCTCAATGGTTCGTTCTCATGGCTCACGCAAAAACAACGAACCACACTAGAGAACATACT
GGCTAAATACGGAAGGATCTGAGGTTCTTATGGCTCTTGTATCTATCAGTGAAGCATCAAGACTAACAAA
CAAAAGTAGAACAACTGTTCACCGTTACATATCAAAGGGAAAACTGTCCATATGCACAGATGAAAACGGT
GTAAAAAAGATAGATACATCAGAGCTTTTACGAGTTTTTGGTGCATTCAAAGCTGTTCACCATGAACAGA
TCGACAATGTAACAGATGAACAGCATGTAACACCTAATAGAACAGGTGAAACCAGTAAAACAAAGCAACT
AGAACATGAAATTGAACACCTGAGACAACTTGTTACAGCTCAACAGTCACACATAGACAGCCTGAAACAG
GCGATGCTGCTTATCGAATCAAAGCTGCCGACAACACGGGAGCCAGTGACGCCTCCCGTGGGGAAAAAAT
CATGGCAATTCTGGAAGAAATAGCGCTTTCAGCCGGCAAACCGGCTGAAGCCGGATCTGCGATTCTGATA
ACAAACTAGCAACACCAGAACAGCCCGTTTGCGGGCAGCAAAACCCGTACTTTTGGACGTTCCGGCGGTT
TTTTGTGGCGAGTGGTGTTCGGGCGGTGCGCGCAAGATCCATTATGTTAAACGGGCGAGTTTACATCTCA
AAACCGCCCGCTTAACACCATCAGAAATCCTCAGCGCGATTTTAAGCACCAACCCCCCCCCGTAACACCC
AAATCCATACTGAAAGTGGCTTTGTTGAATAAATCAGATTTCGGGTAAGTCTCCAACGCCAGCAACGCGG
CCTTTTTACGGTTCCTGGCCTTTTGCTGGCCTTTTGCTCACATGTTCTTTCCTGCGTTATCCCCTGATTC
TGTGGATAACCGTATTACCGCCTTTGAGTGAGCTGATACCGCTCGCCGCAGCCGAACGACCGAGCGCAGC
GAGTCAGTGAGCGAGGAAGCGGAAGAGCGCCCAATACGCAAACCGCCTCTCCCCGCGCGTTGGCCGATTC
ATTAATGCAGCTGGCACGACAGGTTTCCCGACTGGAAAGCGGGCAGTGAGCGCAACGCAATTAATGTGAG
TTAGCTCACTCATTAGGCACCCCAGGCTTTACACTTTATGCTTCCGGCTCGTATGTTGTGTGGAATTGTG
AGCGG
Features (pLannotate 1.2.2; 14 found; start..end, strand, type, name):
     44..84      -  misc_feature   MCS (fragment): pUC18/19 multiple cloning site
     85..792     +  CDS            mCherry: mCherry is a basic (constitutively fluorescent) red fluorescent protein published in 2004, derived from Discosoma sp.. It is reported to be a very rapidly-maturing monomer with low acid sensitivity.
    819..976     +  CDS            lacZα (fragment): LacZα fragment of β-galactosidase; lacZ fragment
    982..1081    -  misc_feature   bom (fragment): basis of mobility region from pBR322
   1183..1218    -  CDS            rop (fragment): Rop protein, which maintains plasmids at low copy number; rop
   1317..1345    +  promoter       tet promoter: E. coli promoter for tetracycline efflux protein gene
   1393..2583    +  CDS            TcR: tetracycline efflux protein; tet; confers resistance to tetracycline
   2932..3154    +  rep_origin     pSC101 ori: low-copy replication origin that requires the Rep101 protein
   3202..4152    +  CDS            Rep101: RepA protein needed for replication with the pSC101 origin; rep101
   4932..5065    +  rep_origin     RSF ori (fragment): Plasmids containing the RSF 1030 origin of replication can be propagated in E. coli cells that contain additional plasmids with compatible origins.
   5067..5159    +  CDS            lacI (fragment): lac repressor; lacI; The lac repressor binds to the lac operator to inhibit transcription in E. coli. This inhibition can be relieved by adding lactose or isopropyl-β-D-thiogalactopyranoside (IPTG).
   5172..5193    +  protein_bind   CAP binding site: CAP binding activates transcription in the presence of cAMP. E. coli catabolite activator protein
   5208..5238    +  promoter       lac promoter: promoter for the E. coli lac operon
   5246..7       +  protein_bind   lac operator (across the origin): The lac repressor binds to the lac operator to inhibit transcription in E. coli. This inhibition can be relieved by adding lactose or isopropyl-β-D-thiogalactopyranoside (IPTG). lac repressor encoded by lacI
