[The description below was written by a language model from this plasmid's Addgene catalogue record and pLannotate feature annotations shown in this document.]
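Description:
pHBJT032 is a low-copy bacterial cloning and expression vector built on the pHBJT019 backbone, part of a plasmid series designed for rapid sub-cloning and use across various Enterobacteriaceae. It is catalogued as an empty backbone: no gene of interest is present, only a codon-optimized, synthesized mCherry coding sequence placed within the multiple cloning site. Replication relies on the pSC101 origin together with its Rep101 (RepA) initiator protein, which accounts for the low copy number. Selection is by tetracycline, through the TcR efflux protein gene driven by its tet promoter. The sequenced record is 5,255 nt, compared with a listed backbone size of 4,533 bp, a difference roughly consistent with the added mCherry cassette.

Expression comes from a lac regulatory region comprising a CAP binding site, lac promoter and lac operator, positioned just upstream of a fragment of the pUC18/19 polylinker and the mCherry open reading frame; a lacZα fragment lies downstream. The depositor describes mCherry as IPTG-inducible. Only a short lacI fragment is annotated, so repression presumably depends on lac repressor supplied by the host, although the record does not state this. A SmaI site immediately upstream of the mCherry start codon allows an open reading frame to be inserted in frame, yielding a protein with mCherry fused to its C terminus. Other annotations (short bom, rop and RSF ori fragments) appear to be remnants of earlier vector construction rather than functional elements. The plasmid is suited to making red fluorescent fusion proteins or reporters at modest, inducible expression levels in enteric bacteria.
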