Addgene plasmid #225178: pHBJT032
Purpose: (Empty Backbone) Low copy cloning vector with mCherry integrated in the multiple cloning site (TetR). There is a SmaI immediately upstream of mCherry start codon, which allows for C-terminal mCherry fusions.
Depositing lab: Jenny-Lee Thomassin. Depositing organization: University of Saskatchewan. Publication: Generation of a plasmid series for rapid sub-cloning and use in various Enterobacteriaceae. Braun HG, Kanwal N, Rivera Lopez LF, Thomassin JL. J Biosci Bioeng. 2024 Sep 6:S1389-1723(24)00253-6. doi: 10.1016/j.jbiosc.2024.08.006. PubMed 39244484.
Backbone
  Vector backbone: pHBJT019
  Backbone size (bp): 4533
  Vector type: Bacterial Expression, Synthetic Biology
  Tag / fusion protein: mCherry (C terminal on insert)
Growth in bacteria
  Bacterial resistance: Tetracycline, 10 μg/mL
  Growth temperature: 37°C
  Growth strain: DH5alpha
  Copy number: Low Copy
Gene/Insert
  Gene/Insert name: None
  Tag / fusion protein: mCherry (C terminal on insert)
Resource information
  A portion of this plasmid was derived from a plasmid made by: Codon optimized mCherry sequence was synthesized by Twist Biosciences
Terms and licenses: Academic/Nonprofit Terms; Industry Terms: Not Available to Industry
Depositor comments: pHBJT019 containing IPTG-inducible mCherry
How to cite: pHBJT032 was a gift from Jenny-Lee Thomassin (Addgene plasmid # 225178 ; http://n2t.net/addgene:225178 ; RRID:Addgene_225178)
